>Addgene plasmid #142909 | TFORF2044 | addgene full sequence | sequence record 397318 | Addgene NGS Result
TTAATGTAGTCTTATGCAATACTCTTGTAGTCTTGCAACATGGTAACGATGAGTTAGCAACATGCCTTAC
AAGGAGAGAAAAAGCACCGTGCATGCCGATTGGTGGAAGTAAGGTGGTACGATCGTGCCTTATTAGGAAG
GCAACAGACGGGTCTGACATGGATTGGACGAACCACTGAATTGCCGCATTGCAGAGATATTGTATTTAAG
TGCCTAGCTCGATACATAAACGGGTCTCTCTGGTTAGACCAGATCTGAGCCTGGGAGCTCTCTGGCTAAC
TAGGGAACCCACTGCTTAAGCCTCAATAAAGCTTGCCTTGAGTGCTTCAAGTAGTGTGTGCCCGTCTGTT
GTGTGACTCTGGTAACTAGAGATCCCTCAGACCCTTTTAGTCAGTGTGGAAAATCTCTAGCAGTGGCGCC
CGAACAGGGACTTGAAAGCGAAAGGGAAACCAGAGGAGCTCTCTCGACGCAGGACTCGGCTTGCTGAAGC
GCGCACGGCAAGAGGCGAGGGGCGGCGACTGGTGAGTACGCCAAAAATTTTGACTAGCGGAGGCTAGAAG
GAGAGAGATGGGTGCGAGAGCGTCAGTATTAAGCGGGGGAGAATTAGATCGCGATGGGAAAAAATTCGGT
TAAGGCCAGGGGGAAAGAAAAAATATAAATTAAAACATATAGTATGGGCAAGCAGGGAGCTAGAACGATT
CGCAGTTAATCCTGGCCTGTTAGAAACATCAGAAGGCTGTAGACAAATACTGGGACAGCTACAACCATCC
CTTCAGACAGGATCAGAAGAACTTAGATCATTATATAATACAGTAGCAACCCTCTATTGTGTGCATCAAA
GGATAGAGATAAAAGACACCAAGGAAGCTTTAGACAAGATAGAGGAAGAGCAAAACAAAAGTAAGACCAC
CGCACAGCAAGCGGCCGCTGATCTTCAGACCTGGAGGAGGAGATATGAGGGACAATTGGAGAAGTGAATT
ATATAAATATAAAGTAGTAAAAATTGAACCATTAGGAGTAGCACCCACCAAGGCAAAGAGAAGAGTGGTG
CAGAGAGAAAAAAGAGCAGTGGGAATAGGAGCTTTGTTCCTTGGGTTCTTGGGAGCAGCAGGAAGCACTA
TGGGCGCAGCGTCAATGACGCTGACGGTACAGGCCAGACAATTATTGTCTGGTATAGTGCAGCAGCAGAA
CAATTTGCTGAGGGCTATTGAGGCGCAACAGCATCTGTTGCAACTCACAGTCTGGGGCATCAAGCAGCTC
CAGGCAAGAATCCTGGCTGTGGAAAGATACCTAAAGGATCAACAGCTCCTGGGGATTTGGGGTTGCTCTG
GAAAACTCATTTGCACCACTGCTGTGCCTTGGAATGCTAGTTGGAGTAATAAATCTCTGGAACAGATTTG
GAATCACACGACCTGGATGGAGTGGGACAGAGAAATTAACAATTACACAAGCTTAATACACTCCTTAATT
GAAGAATCGCAAAACCAGCAAGAAAAGAATGAACAAGAATTATTGGAATTAGATAAATGGGCAAGTTTGT
GGAATTGGTTTAACATAACAAATTGGCTGTGGTATATAAAATTATTCATAATGATAGTAGGAGGCTTGGT
AGGTTTAAGAATAGTTTTTGCTGTACTTTCTATAGTGAATAGAGTTAGGCAGGGATATTCACCATTATCG
TTTCAGACCCACCTCCCAACCCCGAGGGGACCCATGCATTGCATCTCAATTAGTCAGCAACCAGGTGTGG
AAAGTCCCCAGGCTCCCCAGCAGGCAGAAGTATGCAAAGCATGCGTCTCAATTAGTCAGCAACCATAGTC
CCGCCCCTAACTCCGCCCATCCCGCCCCTAACTCCGCCCAGTTCCGCCCATTCTCCGCCCCATGGCTGAC
TAATTTTTTTTATTTATGCAGAGGCCGAGGCCGCCTCGGCCTCTGAGCTATTCCAGAAGTAGTGAGGAGG
CTTTTTTGGAGGCCTAGGCTTTTGCAAAAAGCTTTCTAGAGGTACCACCGGAGCTTACCATGACCGAGTA
CAAGCCCACGGTGCGCCTCGCCACCCGCGACGACGTCCCCAGGGCCGTACGCACCCTCGCCGCCGCGTTC
GCCGACTACCCCGCCACGCGCCACACCGTCGATCCGGACCGCCACATCGAGCGGGTCACCGAGCTGCAAG
AACTCTTCCTCACGCGCGTCGGGCTCGACATCGGCAAGGTGTGGGTCGCGGACGACGGCGCCGCCGTGGC
GGTCTGGACCACGCCGGAGAGCGTCGAAGCGGGGGCGGTGTTCGCCGAGATCGGCCCGCGCATGGCCGAG
TTGAGCGGTTCCCGGCTGGCCGCGCAGCAACAGATGGAAGGCCTCCTGGCGCCGCACCGGCCCAAGGAGC
CCGCGTGGTTCCTGGCCACCGTCGGCGTCTCGCCCGACCACCAGGGCAAGGGTCTGGGCAGCGCCGTCGT
GCTCCCCGGAGTGGAGGCGGCCGAGCGCGCCGGGGTGCCCGCCTTCCTGGAGACCTCCGCGCCCCGCAAC
CTCCCCTTCTACGAGCGGCTCGGCTTCACCGTCACCGCCGACGTCGAGGTGCCCGAAGGACCGCGCACCT
GGTGCATGACCCGCAAGCCCGGTGCCAGTTAACGAATTCTAGATCTTGAGACAAATGGCAGTATTCATCC
ACAATTTTAAAAGAAAAGGGGGGATTGGGGGGTACAGTGCAGGGGAAAGAATAGTAGACATAATAGCAAC
AGACATACAAACTAAAGAATTACAAAAACAAATTACAAAAATTCAAAATTTTCGGGTTTATTACAGGGAC
AGCAGAGATCCACTTTGGCGCCGGCTCGAGGCCTGCAGGTGCAAAGATGGATAAAGTTTTAAACAGAGAG
GAATCTTTGCAGCTAATGGACCTTCTAGGTCTTGAAAGGAGTGGGAATTGGCTCCGGTGCCCGTCAGTGG
GCAGAGCGCACATCGCCCACAGTCCCCGAGAAGTTGGGGGGAGGGGTCGGCAATTGAACCGGTGCCTAGA
GAAGGTGGCGCGGGGTAAACTGGGAAAGTGATGTCGTGTACTGGCTCCGCCTTTTTCCCGAGGGTGGGGG
AGAACCGTATATAAGTGCAGTAGTCGCCGTGAACGTTCTTTTTCGCAACGGGTTTGCCGCCAGAACACAG
GTAAGTGCCGTGTGTGGTTCCCGCGGGCCTGGCCTCTTTACGGGTTATGGCCCTTGCGTGCCTTGAATTA
CTTCCACCTGGCTGCAGTACGTGATTCTTGATCCCGAGCTTCGGGTTGGAAGTGGGTGGGAGAGTTCGAG
GCCTTGCGCTTAAGGAGCCCCTTCGCCTCGTGCTTGAGTTGAGGCCTGGCCTGGGCGCTGGGGCCGCCGC
GTGCGAATCTGGTGGCACCTTCGCGCCTGTCTCGCTGCTTTCGATAAGTCTCTAGCCATTTAAAATTTTT
GATGACCTGCTGCGACGCTTTTTTTCTGGCAAGATAGTCTTGTAAATGCGGGCCAAGATCTGCACACTGG
TATTTCGGTTTTTGGGGCCGCGGGCGGCGACGGGGCCCGTGCGTCCCAGCGCACATGTTCGGCGAGGCGG
GGCCTGCGAGCGCGGCCACCGAGAATCGGACGGGGGTAGTCTCAAGCTGGCCGGCCTGCTCTGGTGCCTG
GCCTCGCGCCGCCGTGTATCGCCCCGCCCTGGGCGGCAAGGCTGGCCCGGTCGGCACCAGTTGCGTGAGC
GGAAAGATGGCCGCTTCCCGGCCCTGCTGCAGGGAGCTCAAAATGGAGGACGCGGCGCTCGGGAGAGCGG
GCGGGTGAGTCACCCACACAAAGGAAAAGGGCCTTTCCGTCCTCAGCCGTCGCTTCATGTGACTCCACGG
AGTACCGGGCGCCGTCCAGGCACCTCGATTAGTTCTCGAGCTTTTGGAGTACGTCGTCTTTAGGTTGGGG
GGAGGGGTTTTATGCGATGGAGTTTCCCCACACTGAGTGGGTGGAGACTGAAGTTAGGCCAGCTTGGCAC
TTGATGTAATTCTCCTTGGAATTTGCCCTTTTTGAGTTTGGATCTTGGTTCATTCTCAAGCCTCAGACAG
TGGTTCAAAGTTTTTTTCTTCCATTTCAGGTGTCGTGAGGCTAGCACCGCCACCATGGAGGCCCTGCAGA
AGCAGCAGGCAGCTCGGCTGGCCCAGGGGGTGGGGCCATTGGCCCCTGCATGCCCGCTGCTGCCACCGCA
GCCTCCCCTGCCTGACCACCGGACCCTACAGGCCCCTGAGGGGGCCTTGGGGAATGTTGGGGCTGAGGAA
GAGGAAGATGCTGAAGAAGATGAGGAGAAGCGGGAGGAAGCCGGGGCAGAGGAGGAGGCAGCTGAGGAGA
GCCGTCCAGGGGCCCAGGGCCCCAGCTCGCCTTCTAGCCAGCCCCCTGGACTCCATCCCCACGAGTGGAC
CTACGAGGAACAATTCAAGCAGCTGTATGAGCTCGATGCAGACCCCAAGAGGAAGGAATTTCTGGATGAC
CTGTTTAGCTTCATGCAAAAGAGGGGGACGCCAGTGAACCGCGTGCCCATCATGGCGAAGCAGGTGCTCG
ACCTGTACGCTCTGTTTCGCCTGGTGACCGCCAAGGGCGGCCTGGTGGAAGTCATCAACCGCAAAGTGTG
GCGGGAAGTCACGCGCGGCCTCAGCCTACCCACCACCATCACCTCGGCCGCCTTCACTCTACGCACCCAG
TACATGAAGTACCTGTACCCGTACGAGTGCGAGACTCGAGCGCTCAGCTCCCCAGGGGAGCTCCAGGCCG
CCATAGACAGCAATCGGCGCGAGGGCCGTCGCCAGGCTTACACCGCTACTCCGCTCTTCGGCTTGGCAGG
GCCGCCCCCTCGGGGCGCTCAGGACCCAGCCTTGGGTCCCGGCCCCGCCCCTCCGGCGACCCAGTCCAGC
CCTGGCCCAGCCCAGGGTTCCACCTCCGGCCTGCCAGCGCATGCATGCGCTCAGCTGAGTCCAAGCCCTA
TTAAGAAAGAGGAGAGTGGAATTCCAAACCCTTGTCTGGCACTGCCTGTGGGCCTGGCACTGGGACCTAC
ACGGGAGAAATTGGCACCAGAGGAGCCCCCAGAGAAGAGAGCTGTGCTGATGGGGCCTATGGACCCACCT
CGACCTTGCATGCCCCCCAGTTTCCTGCCCCGTGGCAAGGTTCCCCTGAGGGAAGAGCGGCTGGATGGGC
CTCTTAATCTGGCAGGCAGTGGCATCAGCAGTATCAACATGGCCCTAGAGATCAACGGGGTGGTCTACAC
TGGTGTCCTCTTTGCCCGCCGCCAGCCTGTGCCAGCTTCCCAGGGTCCAACCAACCCTGCACCCCCACCC
TCCACAGGGCCCCCTTCCAGCATCTTGCCCTAGTAATGAACTAGTCCGTAACTTGAAAGTATTTCGATTT
CTTGGCTTTATATATCTTGTGGAAAGGACGATGTTGCAGGGCGTTTCTGAAGATGACGCGTTAAGTCGAC
AATCAACCTCTGGATTACAAAATTTGTGAAAGATTGACTGGTATTCTTAACTATGTTGCTCCTTTTACGC
TATGTGGATACGCTGCTTTAATGCCTTTGTATCATGCTATTGCTTCCCGTATGGCTTTCATTTTCTCCTC
CTTGTATAAATCCTGGTTGCTGTCTCTTTATGAGGAGTTGTGGCCCGTTGTCAGGCAACGTGGCGTGGTG
TGCACTGTGTTTGCTGACGCAACCCCCACTGGTTGGGGCATTGCCACCACCTGTCAGCTCCTTTCCGGGA
CTTTCGCTTTCCCCCTCCCTATTGCCACGGCGGAACTCATCGCCGCCTGCCTTGCCCGCTGCTGGACAGG
GGCTCGGCTGTTGGGCACTGACAATTCCGTGGTGTTGTCGGGGAAATCATCGTCCTTTCCTTGGCTGCTC
GCCTGTGTTGCCACCTGGATTCTGCGCGGGACGTCCTTCTGCTACGTCCCTTCGGCCCTCAATCCAGCGG
ACCTTCCTTCCCGCGGCCTGCTGCCGGCTCTGCGGCCTCTTCCGCGTCTTCGCCTTCGCCCTCAGACGAG
TCGGATCTCCCTTTGGGCCGCCTCCCCGCGTCGACTTTAAGACCAATGACTTACAAGGCAGCTGTAGATC
TTAGCCACTTTTTAAAAGAAAAGGGGGGACTGGAAGGGCTAATTCACTCCCAACGAAGACAAGATCTGCT
TTTTGCTTGTACTGGGTCTCTCTGGTTAGACCAGATCTGAGCCTGGGAGCTCTCTGGCTAACTAGGGAAC
CCACTGCTTAAGCCTCAATAAAGCTTGCCTTGAGTGCTTCAAGTAGTGTGTGCCCGTCTGTTGTGTGACT
CTGGTAACTAGAGATCCCTCAGACCCTTTTAGTCAGTGTGGAAAATCTCTAGCAGTACGTATAGTAGTTC
ATGTCATCTTATTATTCAGTATTTATAACTTGCAAAGAAATGAATATCAGAGAGTGAGAGGAACTTGTTT
ATTGCAGCTTATAATGGTTACAAATAAAGCAATAGCATCACAAATTTCACAAATAAAGCATTTTTTTCAC
TGCATTCTAGTTGTGGTTTGTCCAAACTCATCAATGTATCTTATCATGTCTGGCTCTAGCTATCCCGCCC
CTAACTCCGCCCATCCCGCCCCTAACTCCGCCCAGTTCCGCCCATTCTCCGCCCCATGGCTGACTAATTT
TTTTTATTTATGCAGAGGCCGAGGCCGCCTCGGCCTCTGAGCTATTCCAGAAGTAGTGAGGAGGCTTTTT
TGGAGGCCTAGGGACGTACCCAATTCGCCCTATAGTGAGTCGTATTACGCGCGCTCACTGGCCGTCGTTT
TACAACGTCGTGACTGGGAAAACCCTGGCGTTACCCAACTTAATCGCCTTGCAGCACATCCCCCTTTCGC
CAGCTGGCGTAATAGCGAAGAGGCCCGCACCGATCGCCCTTCCCAACAGTTGCGCAGCCTGAATGGCGAA
TGGG
[124 nt withheld, positions 6935-7058]
C
[91 nt withheld, positions 7060-7150]
A
[49 nt withheld, positions 7152-7200]
CCTTTGACGTTGGAGTCCACGTTCTTT
[37 nt withheld, positions 7228-7264]
ACCCTATCTCGGTCTATTCTTTTGATTTATAAGGGATTTTGCCGATTTCGGCCTATTGGTTAAAAAATGA
GCTGATTTAACAAAAATTTAACGCGAATTTTAACAAAATATTAACGCTTACAATTTAGGTGGCACTTTTC
GGGGAAATGTGCGCGGAACCCCTATTTGTTTATTTTTCTAAATACATTCAAATATGTATCCGCTCATGAG
ACAATAACCCTGATAAATGCTTCAATAATATTGAAAAAGGAAGAGTATGAGTATTCAACATTTCCGTGTC
GCCCTTATTCCCTTTTTTGCGGCATTTTGCCTTCCTGTTTTTGCTCACCCAGAAACGCTGGTGAAAGTAA
AAGATGCTGAAGATCAGTTGGGTGCACGAGTGGGTTACATCGAACTGGATCTCAACAGCGGTAAGATCCT
TGAGAGTTTTCGCCCCGAAGAACGTTTTCCAATGATGAGCACTTTTAAAGTTCTGCTATGTGGCGCGGTA
TTATCCCGTATTGACGCCGGGCAAGAGCAACTCGGTCGCCGCATACACTATTCTCAGAATGACTTGGTTG
AGTACTCACCAGTCACAGAAAAGCATCTTACGGATGGCATGACAGTAAGAGAATTATGCAGTGCTGCCAT
AACCATGAGTGATAACACTGCGGCCAACTTACTTCTGACAACGATCGGAGGACCGAAGGAGCTAACCGCT
TTTTTGCACAACATGGGGGATCATGTAACTCGCCTTGATCGTTGGGAACCGGAGCTGAATGAAGCCATAC
CAAACGACGAGCGTGACACCACGATGCCTGTAGCAATGGCAACAACGTTGCGCAAACTATTAACTGGCGA
ACTACTTACTCTAGCTTCCCGGCAACAATTAATAGACTGGATGGAGGCGGATAAAGTTGCAGGACCACTT
CTGCGCTCGGCCCTTCCGGCTGGCTGGTTTATTGCTGATAAATCTGGAGCCGGTGAGCGTGGGTCTCGCG
GTATCATTGCAGCACTGGGGCCAGATGGTAAGCCCTCCCGTATCGTAGTTATCTACACGACGGGGAGTCA
GGCAACTATGGATGAACGAAATAGACAGATCGCTGAGATAGGTGCCTCACTGATTAAGCATTGGTAACTG
TCAGACCAAGTTTACTCATATATACTTTAGATTGATTTAAAACTTCATTTTTAATTTAAAAGGATCTAGG
TGAAGATCCTTTTTGATAATCTCATGACCAAAATCCCTTAACGTGAGTTTTCGTTCCACTGAGCGTCAGA
CCCCGTAGAAAAGATCAAAGGATCTTCTTGAGATCCTTTTTTTCTGCGCGTAATCTGCTGCTTGCAAACA
AAAAAACCACCGCTACCAGCGGTGGTTTGTTTGCCGGATCAAGAGCTACCAACTCTTTTTCCGAAGGTAA
CTGGCTTCAGCAGAGCGCAGATACCAAATACTGTTCTTCTAGTGTAGCCGTAGTTAGGCCACCACTTCAA
GAACTCTGTAGCACCGCCTACATACCTCGCTCTGCTAATCCTGTTACCAGTGGCTGCTGCCAGTGGCGAT
AAGTCGTGTCTTACCGGGTTGGACTCAAGACGATAGTTACCGGATAAGGCGCAGCGGTCGGGCTGAACGG
GGGGTTCGTGCACACAGCCCAGCTTGGAGCGAACGACCTACACCGAACTGAGATACCTACAGCGTGAGCT
ATGAGAAAGCGCCACGCTTCCCGAAGGGAGAAAGGCGGACAGGTATCCGGTAAGCGGCAGGGTCGGAACA
GGAGAGCGCACGAGGGAGCTTCCAGGGGGAAACGCCTGGTATCTTTATAGTCCTGTCGGGTTTCGCCACC
TCTGACTTGAGCGTCGATTTTTGTGATGCTCGTCAGGGGGGCGGAGCCTATGGAAAAACGCCAGCAACGC
GGCCTTTTTACGGTTCCTGGCCTTTTGCTGGCCTTTTGCTCACATGTTCTTTCCTGCGTTATCCCCTGAT
TCTGTGGATAACCGTATTACCGCCTTTGAGTGAGCTGATACCGCTCGCCGCAGCCGAACGACCGAGCGCA
GCGAGTCAGTGAGCGAGGAAGCGGAAGAGCGCCCAATACGCAAACCGCCTCTCCCCGCGCGTTGGCCGAT
TCATTAATGCAGCTGGCACGACAGGTTTCCCGACTGGAAAGCGGGCAGTGAGCGCAACGCAATTAATGTG
AGTTAGCTCACTCATTAGGCACCCCAGGCTTTACACTTTATGCTTCCGGCTCGTATGTTGTGTGGAATTG
TGAGCGGATAACAATTTCACACAGGAAACAGCTATGACCATGATTACGCCAAGCGCGCAATTAACCCTCA
CTAAAGGGAACAAAAGCTGGAGCTGCAAGC
Features (pLannotate 1.2.2; 31 found; start..end, strand, type, name):
      5..231     +  promoter       RSV promoter: Rous sarcoma virus enhancer/promoter
    232..412     +  LTR            5' LTR (truncated): truncated 5' long terminal repeat (LTR) from HIV-1
    459..584     +  misc_feature   HIV-1 Ψ: packaging signal of human immunodeficiency virus type 1
    568..931     +  CDS            HIV-1 gag (fragment): gag protein from human immunodeficiency virus 1; gag
   1077..1310    +  misc_feature   RRE: The Rev response element (RRE) of HIV-1 allows for Rev-dependent mRNA export from the nucleus to the cytoplasm.
   1687..1713    +  CDS            Rev (fragment): human immunodeficiency virus 1 (HIV-1) Rev protein; rev; enhances nuclear export of unspliced and incompletely spliced viral mRNAs
   1720..1743    +  promoter       SV40 promoter (fragment): SV40 early promoter
   1744..1815    +  promoter       SV40 promoter (fragment): SV40 enhancer and early promoter
   1839..1974    +  rep_origin     SV40 ori: SV40 origin of replication
   2020..2616    +  CDS            PuroR (fragment): puromycin N-acetyltransferase; pac from Streptomyces; confers resistance to puromycin
   2665..2782    +  misc_feature   cPPT/CTS: central polypurine tract and central termination sequence of HIV-1
   2847..2913    +  CDS            small t antigen (fragment): SV40 (simian virus 40) small t antigen
   2920..4098    +  promoter       EF-1α promoter: strong constitutive promoter for human elongation factor EF-1α
   4115..5350    +  CDS            ARID3C: ARI3C_HUMAN - Experimental evidence at protein level: Swiss-Prot protein existence level 1. From Homo sapiens (Human).
   5366..5419    +  promoter       U6 promoter (fragment): RNA polymerase III promoter for human U6 snRNA
   5461..6049    +  misc_feature   WPRE: woodchuck hepatitis virus posttranscriptional regulatory element
   6100..6119    +  misc_feature   cPPT/CTS (fragment): central polypurine tract and central termination sequence of HIV-1
   6121..6354    +  LTR            3' LTR (ΔU3): self-inactivating 3' long terminal repeat (LTR) from HIV-1
   6432..6553    +  polyA_signal   SV40 poly(A) signal: SV40 polyadenylation signal
   6593..6728    +  rep_origin     SV40 ori: SV40 origin of replication
   6749..6767    -  promoter       T7 promoter: promoter for bacteriophage T7 RNA polymerase
   6775..6930    +  CDS            lacZα (fragment): LacZα fragment of β-galactosidase; lacZ fragment
   6935..7363    +  rep_origin     f1 ori (sequence partly withheld): f1 bacteriophage origin of replication; arrow indicates direction of (+) strand synthesis
   7416..7520    +  promoter       AmpR promoter: bla
   7521..8381    +  CDS            AmpR: β-lactamase; bla; confers resistance to ampicillin, carbenicillin, and related antibiotics
   8552..9140    +  rep_origin     ori: high-copy-number ColE1/pMB1/pBR322/pUC origin of replication
   9323..9415    +  CDS            lacI (fragment): lac repressor; lacI; The lac repressor binds to the lac operator to inhibit transcription in E. coli. This inhibition can be relieved by adding lactose or isopropyl-β-D-thiogalactopyranoside (IPTG).
   9428..9449    +  protein_bind   CAP binding site: CAP binding activates transcription in the presence of cAMP. E. coli catabolite activator protein
   9464..9494    +  promoter       lac promoter: promoter for the E. coli lac operon
   9502..9518    +  protein_bind   lac operator: The lac repressor binds to the lac operator to inhibit transcription in E. coli. This inhibition can be relieved by adding lactose or isopropyl-β-D-thiogalactopyranoside (IPTG). lac repressor encoded by lacI
   9563..9581    +  promoter       T3 promoter: promoter for bacteriophage T3 RNA polymerase
