[The description below was written by a language model from this plasmid's Addgene catalogue record and pLannotate feature annotations shown in this document.]
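Description:
TFORF2044 is a lentiviral mammalian expression plasmid built on the pLX_TRC317 backbone and carrying the human transcription factor ARID3C as its open reading frame. It belongs to a barcoded transcription factor ORF collection in which each clone carries a unique 24-bp barcode, so that the factor present in a given cell can be identified by sequencing in pooled overexpression screens. In bacteria the plasmid is maintained through a high-copy ColE1/pUC-type origin and selected with ampicillin via the β-lactamase gene. An f1 origin and remnants of a lac/T7/T3 cloning region are also present in the backbone. The depositor notes that recombination can occur, as is common for LTR-containing vectors.

The viral portion has a third-generation, self-inactivating layout. An RSV promoter drives a truncated HIV-1 5' LTR, followed by the Ψ packaging signal with a gag fragment, the Rev response element for Rev-dependent nuclear export of the genomic RNA, a cPPT/CTS element, and a ΔU3 3' LTR that inactivates LTR promoter activity after integration. Between the LTRs lie two expression units. An SV40 early promoter drives puromycin N-acetyltransferase for selection of transduced cells, and the strong constitutive EF-1α promoter drives the ARID3C coding sequence. A WPRE downstream of the ORF enhances transcript stability and expression. No barcode is annotated in the feature table, so its exact position is not stated. A short U6 promoter fragment is annotated between the ORF and the WPRE, but the record does not say what it is for. An SV40 polyadenylation signal lies downstream of the 3' LTR. The construct is intended for packaging into lentivirus and stable ARID3C overexpression, for example in directed differentiation screens.
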