Addgene plasmid #142909: TFORF2044
Purpose: Lentiviral vector for overexpressing transcription factor ORFs with unique 24-bp barcodes. Barcodes facilitate identification of transcription factors in pooled screens.
Depositing lab: Feng Zhang. Depositing organization: Broad Institute. Publication: A transcription factor atlas of directed differentiation. Joung J, Ma S, Tay T, Geiger-Schuller KR, Kirchgatterer PC, Verdine VK, Guo B, Arias-Garcia MA, Allen WE, Singh A, Kuksenko O, Abudayyeh OO, Gootenberg JS, Fu Z, Macrae RK, Buenrostro JD, Regev A, Zhang F. Cell. 2023 Jan 5;186(1):209-229.e26. doi: 10.1016/j.cell.2022.11.026. PubMed 36608654.
Backbone
  Vector backbone: pLX_TRC317
  Backbone manufacturer: Broad Institute Genetic Perturbation Platform
  Backbone size w/o insert (bp): 8264
  Vector type: Mammalian Expression, Lentiviral
  Selectable markers: Puromycin
Growth in bacteria
  Bacterial resistance: Ampicillin, 100 μg/mL
  Growth temperature: 37°C
  Growth strain: NEB Stable
  Copy number: High Copy
Gene/Insert
  Gene/Insert name: ARID3C
  Species: H. sapiens (human)
  Insert size (bp): 1340
  Entrez Gene: ARID3C
  Promoter: EF1a
  Cloning method: Unknown
  Sequencing primers: 5′ GGGTGGAGACTGAAGTTAGGCCAG; 3′ CACATAGCGTAAAAGGAGCAACATAG
Terms and licenses: Academic/Nonprofit Terms; Industry Terms: Not Available to Industry
Depositor comments: NM_001017363,ENST00000378909 . The transcription factor ORF portion of this plasmid was synthesized by Genewiz. Please test multiple small colonies in case of plasmid recombination. To make this collection available in a timely manner, a portion of this collection was not fully sequenced by Addgene. If an Addgene verified full plasmid sequence is not available, please contact us prior to placing an order to request the full sequence.
How to cite: TFORF2044 was a gift from Feng Zhang (Addgene plasmid # 142909 ; http://n2t.net/addgene:142909 ; RRID:Addgene_142909)
