>Addgene plasmid #142909 | TFORF2044 | depositor partial sequence | sequence record 280865 | Insert
ACCGCCACCATGGAGGCCCTGCAGAAGCAGCAGGCAGCTCGGCTGGCCCAGGGGGTGGGGCCATTGGCCC
CTGCATGCCCGCTGCTGCCACCGCAGCCTCCCCTGCCTGACCACCGGACCCTACAGGCCCCTGAGGGGGC
CTTGGGGAATGTTGGGGCTGAGGAAGAGGAAGATGCTGAAGAAGATGAGGAGAAGCGGGAGGAAGCCGGG
GCAGAGGAGGAGGCAGCTGAGGAGAGCCGTCCAGGGGCCCAGGGCCCCAGCTCGCCTTCTAGCCAGCCCC
CTGGACTCCATCCCCACGAGTGGACCTACGAGGAACAATTCAAGCAGCTGTATGAGCTCGATGCAGACCC
CAAGAGGAAGGAATTTCTGGATGACCTGTTTAGCTTCATGCAAAAGAGGGGGACGCCAGTGAACCGCGTG
CCCATCATGGCGAAGCAGGTGCTCGACCTGTACGCTCTGTTTCGCCTGGTGACCGCCAAGGGCGGCCTGG
TGGAAGTCATCAACCGCAAAGTGTGGCGGGAAGTCACGCGCGGCCTCAGCCTACCCACCACCATCACCTC
GGCCGCCTTCACTCTACGCACCCAGTACATGAAGTACCTGTACCCGTACGAGTGCGAGACTCGAGCGCTC
AGCTCCCCAGGGGAGCTCCAGGCCGCCATAGACAGCAATCGGCGCGAGGGCCGTCGCCAGGCTTACACCG
CTACTCCGCTCTTCGGCTTGGCAGGGCCGCCCCCTCGGGGCGCTCAGGACCCAGCCTTGGGTCCCGGCCC
CGCCCCTCCGGCGACCCAGTCCAGCCCTGGCCCAGCCCAGGGTTCCACCTCCGGCCTGCCAGCGCATGCA
TGCGCTCAGCTGAGTCCAAGCCCTATTAAGAAAGAGGAGAGTGGAATTCCAAACCCTTGTCTGGCACTGC
CTGTGGGCCTGGCACTGGGACCTACACGGGAGAAATTGGCACCAGAGGAGCCCCCAGAGAAGAGAGCTGT
GCTGATGGGGCCTATGGACCCACCTCGACCTTGCATGCCCCCCAGTTTCCTGCCCCGTGGCAAGGTTCCC
CTGAGGGAAGAGCGGCTGGATGGGCCTCTTAATCTGGCAGGCAGTGGCATCAGCAGTATCAACATGGCCC
TAGAGATCAACGGGGTGGTCTACACTGGTGTCCTCTTTGCCCGCCGCCAGCCTGTGCCAGCTTCCCAGGG
TCCAACCAACCCTGCACCCCCACCCTCCACAGGGCCCCCTTCCAGCATCTTGCCCTAGTAATGAACTAGT
CCGTAACTTGAAAGTATTTCGATTTCTTGGCTTTATATATCTTGTGGAAAGGACGATGTTGCAGGGCGTT
TCTGAAGATG
