>Addgene plasmid #142909 | TFORF2044 | depositor partial sequence | sequence record 280866 | Barcode
TGTTGCAGGGCGTTTCTGAAGATG
